>Addgene plasmid #140862 | pLX307/PTPN11 E76G | addgene full sequence | sequence record 297867 | Addgene NGS Result
TTGAGATCCTTTTTTTCTGCGCGTAATCTGCTGCTTGCAAACAAAAAAACCACCGCTACCAGCGGTGGTT
TGTTTGCCGGATCAAGAGCTACCAACTCTTTTTCCGAAGGTAACTGGCTTCAGCAGAGCGCAGATACCAA
ATACTGTTCTTCTAGTGTAGCCGTAGTTAGGCCACCACTTCAAGAACTCTGTAGCACCGCCTACATACCT
CGCTCTGCTAATCCTGTTACCAGTGGCTGCTGCCAGTGGCGATAAGTCGTGTCTTACCGGGTTGGACTCA
AGACGATAGTTACCGGATAAGGCGCAGCGGTCGGGCTGAACGGGGGGTTCGTGCACACAGCCCAGCTTGG
AGCGAACGACCTACACCGAACTGAGATACCTACAGCGTGAGCTATGAGAAAGCGCCACGCTTCCCGAAGG
GAGAAAGGCGGACAGGTATCCGGTAAGCGGCAGGGTCGGAACAGGAGAGCGCACGAGGGAGCTTCCAGGG
GGAAACGCCTGGTATCTTTATAGTCCTGTCGGGTTTCGCCACCTCTGACTTGAGCGTCGATTTTTGTGAT
GCTCGTCAGGGGGGCGGAGCCTATGGAAAAACGCCAGCAACGCGGCCTTTTTACGGTTCCTGGCCTTTTG
CTGGCCTTTTGCTCACATGTTCTTTCCTGCGTTATCCCCTGATTCTGTGGATAACCGTATTACCGCCTTT
GAGTGAGCTGATACCGCTCGCCGCAGCCGAACGACCGAGCGCAGCGAGTCAGTGAGCGAGGAAGCGGAAG
AGCGCCCAATACGCAAACCGCCTCTCCCCGCGCGTTGGCCGATTCATTAATGCAGCTGGCACGACAGGTT
TCCCGACTGGAAAGCGGGCAGTGAGCGCAACGCAATTAATGTGAGTTAGCTCACTCATTAGGCACCCCAG
GCTTTACACTTTATGCTTCCGGCTCGTATGTTGTGTGGAATTGTGAGCGGATAACAATTTCACACAGGAA
ACAGCTATGACCATGATTACGCCAAGCGCGCAATTAACCCTCACTAAAGGGAACAAAAGCTGGAGCTGCA
AGCTTAATGTAGTCTTATGCAATACTCTTGTAGTCTTGCAACATGGTAACGATGAGTTAGCAACATGCCT
TACAAGGAGAGAAAAAGCACCGTGCATGCCGATTGGTGGAAGTAAGGTGGTACGATCGTGCCTTATTAGG
AAGGCAACAGACGGGTCTGACATGGATTGGACGAACCACTGAATTGCCGCATTGCAGAGATATTGTATTT
AAGTGCCTAGCTCGATACATAAACGGGTCTCTCTGGTTAGACCAGATCTGAGCCTGGGAGCTCTCTGGCT
AACTAGGGAACCCACTGCTTAAGCCTCAATAAAGCTTGCCTTGAGTGCTTCAAGTAGTGTGTGCCCGTCT
GTTGTGTGACTCTGGTAACTAGAGATCCCTCAGACCCTTTTAGTCAGTGTGGAAAATCTCTAGCAGTGGC
GCCCGAACAGGGACTTGAAAGCGAAAGGGAAACCAGAGGAGCTCTCTCGACGCAGGACTCGGCTTGCTGA
AGCGCGCACGGCAAGAGGCGAGGGGCGGCGACTGGTGAGTACGCCAAAAATTTTGACTAGCGGAGGCTAG
AAGGAGAGAGATGGGTGCGAGAGCGTCAGTATTAAGCGGGGGAGAATTAGATCGCGATGGGAAAAAATTC
GGTTAAGGCCAGGGGGAAAGAAAAAATATAAATTAAAACATATAGTATGGGCAAGCAGGGAGCTAGAACG
ATTCGCAGTTAATCCTGGCCTGTTAGAAACATCAGAAGGCTGTAGACAAATACTGGGACAGCTACAACCA
TCCCTTCAGACAGGATCAGAAGAACTTAGATCATTATATAATACAGTAGCAACCCTCTATTGTGTGCATC
AAAGGATAGAGATAAAAGACACCAAGGAAGCTTTAGACAAGATAGAGGAAGAGCAAAACAAAAGTAAGAC
CACCGCACAGCAAGCGGCCGCTGATCTTCAGACCTGGAGGAGGAGATATGAGGGACAATTGGAGAAGTGA
ATTATATAAATATAAAGTAGTAAAAATTGAACCATTAGGAGTAGCACCCACCAAGGCAAAGAGAAGAGTG
GTGCAGAGAGAAAAAAGAGCAGTGGGAATAGGAGCTTTGTTCCTTGGGTTCTTGGGAGCAGCAGGAAGCA
CTATGGGCGCAGCGTCAATGACGCTGACGGTACAGGCCAGACAATTATTGTCTGGTATAGTGCAGCAGCA
GAACAATTTGCTGAGGGCTATTGAGGCGCAACAGCATCTGTTGCAACTCACAGTCTGGGGCATCAAGCAG
CTCCAGGCAAGAATCCTGGCTGTGGAAAGATACCTAAAGGATCAACAGCTCCTGGGGATTTGGGGTTGCT
CTGGAAAACTCATTTGCACCACTGCTGTGCCTTGGAATGCTAGTTGGAGTAATAAATCTCTGGAACAGAT
TTGGAATCACACGACCTGGATGGAGTGGGACAGAGAAATTAACAATTACACAAGCTTAATACACTCCTTA
ATTGAAGAATCGCAAAACCAGCAAGAAAAGAATGAACAAGAATTATTGGAATTAGATAAATGGGCAAGTT
TGTGGAATTGGTTTAACATAACAAATTGGCTGTGGTATATAAAATTATTCATAATGATAGTAGGAGGCTT
GGTAGGTTTAAGAATAGTTTTTGCTGTACTTTCTATAGTGAATAGAGTTAGGCAGGGATATTCACCATTA
TCGTTTCAGACCCACCTCCCAACCCCGAGGGGACCCATGCATTGCATCTCAATTAGTCAGCAACCAGGTG
TGGAAAGTCCCCAGGCTCCCCAGCAGGCAGAAGTATGCAAAGCATGCGTCTCAATTAGTCAGCAACCATA
GTCCCGCCCCTAACTCCGCCCATCCCGCCCCTAACTCCGCCCAGTTCCGCCCATTCTCCGCCCCATGGCT
GACTAATTTTTTTTATTTATGCAGAGGCCGAGGCCGCCTCGGCCTCTGAGCTATTCCAGAAGTAGTGAGG
AGGCTTTTTTGGAGGCCTAGGCTTTTGCAAAAAGCTTTCTAGAGGTACCACCGGAGCTTACCATGACCGA
GTACAAGCCCACGGTGCGCCTCGCCACCCGCGACGACGTCCCCAGGGCCGTACGCACCCTCGCCGCCGCG
TTCGCCGACTACCCCGCCACGCGCCACACCGTCGATCCGGACCGCCACATCGAGCGGGTCACCGAGCTGC
AAGAACTCTTCCTCACGCGCGTCGGGCTCGACATCGGCAAGGTGTGGGTCGCGGACGACGGCGCCGCCGT
GGCGGTCTGGACCACGCCGGAGAGCGTCGAAGCGGGGGCGGTGTTCGCCGAGATCGGCCCGCGCATGGCC
GAGTTGAGCGGTTCCCGGCTGGCCGCGCAGCAACAGATGGAAGGCCTCCTGGCGCCGCACCGGCCCAAGG
AGCCCGCGTGGTTCCTGGCCACCGTCGGCGTCTCGCCCGACCACCAGGGCAAGGGTCTGGGCAGCGCCGT
CGTGCTCCCCGGAGTGGAGGCGGCCGAGCGCGCCGGGGTGCCCGCCTTCCTGGAGACCTCCGCGCCCCGC
AACCTCCCCTTCTACGAGCGGCTCGGCTTCACCGTCACCGCCGACGTCGAGGTGCCCGAAGGACCGCGCA
CCTGGTGCATGACCCGCAAGCCCGGTGCCAGTTAACGAATTCTAGATCTTGAGACAAATGGCAGTATTCA
TCCACAATTTTAAAAGAAAAGGGGGGATTGGGGGGTACAGTGCAGGGGAAAGAATAGTAGACATAATAGC
AACAGACATACAAACTAAAGAATTACAAAAACAAATTACAAAAATTCAAAATTTTCGGGTTTATTACAGG
GACAGCAGAGATCCACTTTGGCGCCGGCTCGAGGCCTGCAGGTGCAAAGATGGATAAAGTTTTAAACAGA
GAGGAATCTTTGCAGCTAATGGACCTTCTAGGTCTTGAAAGGAGTGGGAATTGGCTCCGGTGCCCGTCAG
TGGGCAGAGCGCACATCGCCCACAGTCCCCGAGAAGTTGGGGGGAGGGGTCGGCAATTGAACCGGTGCCT
AGAGAAGGTGGCGCGGGGTAAACTGGGAAAGTGATGTCGTGTACTGGCTCCGCCTTTTTCCCGAGGGTGG
GGGAGAACCGTATATAAGTGCAGTAGTCGCCGTGAACGTTCTTTTTCGCAACGGGTTTGCCGCCAGAACA
CAGGTAAGTGCCGTGTGTGGTTCCCGCGGGCCTGGCCTCTTTACGGGTTATGGCCCTTGCGTGCCTTGAA
TTACTTCCACCTGGCTGCAGTACGTGATTCTTGATCCCGAGCTTCGGGTTGGAAGTGGGTGGGAGAGTTC
GAGGCCTTGCGCTTAAGGAGCCCCTTCGCCTCGTGCTTGAGTTGAGGCCTGGCCTGGGCGCTGGGGCCGC
CGCGTGCGAATCTGGTGGCACCTTCGCGCCTGTCTCGCTGCTTTCGATAAGTCTCTAGCCATTTAAAATT
TTTGATGACCTGCTGCGACGCTTTTTTTCTGGCAAGATAGTCTTGTAAATGCGGGCCAAGATCTGCACAC
TGGTATTTCGGTTTTTGGGGCCGCGGGCGGCGACGGGGCCCGTGCGTCCCAGCGCACATGTTCGGCGAGG
CGGGGCCTGCGAGCGCGGCCACCGAGAATCGGACGGGGGTAGTCTCAAGCTGGCCGGCCTGCTCTGGTGC
CTGGCCTCGCGCCGCCGTGTATCGCCCCGCCCTGGGCGGCAAGGCTGGCCCGGTCGGCACCAGTTGCGTG
AGCGGAAAGATGGCCGCTTCCCGGCCCTGCTGCAGGGAGCTCAAAATGGAGGACGCGGCGCTCGGGAGAG
CGGGCGGGTGAGTCACCCACACAAAGGAAAAGGGCCTTTCCGTCCTCAGCCGTCGCTTCATGTGACTCCA
CGGAGTACCGGGCGCCGTCCAGGCACCTCGATTAGTTCTCGAGCTTTTGGAGTACGTCGTCTTTAGGTTG
GGGGGAGGGGTTTTATGCGATGGAGTTTCCCCACACTGAGTGGGTGGAGACTGAAGTTAGGCCAGCTTGG
CACTTGATGTAATTCTCCTTGGAATTTGCCCTTTTTGAGTTTGGATCTTGGTTCATTCTCAAGCCTCAGA
CAGTGGTTCAAAGTTTTTTTCTTCCATTTCAGGTGTCGTGAGGCTAGCATCGATTGATCAACAAGTTTGT
ACAAAAAAGCAGGCTCCGCGGCCGCCCCCTTCACCATGGCATCGCGGAGATGGTTTCACCCAAATATCAC
TGGTGTGGAGGCAGAAAACCTACTGTTGACAAGAGGAGTTGATGGCAGTTTTTTGGCAAGGCCTAGTAAA
AGTAACCCTGGAGACTTCACACTTTCCGTTAGAAGAAATGGAGCTGTCACCCACATCAAGATTCAGAACA
CTGGTGATTACTATGACCTGTATGGAGGGGAGAAATTTGCCACTTTGGCTGGGTTGGTCCAGTATTACAT
GGAACATCACGGGCAATTAAAAGAGAAGAATGGAGATGTCATTGAGCTTAAATATCCTCTGAACTGTGCA
GATCCTACCTCTGAAAGGTGGTTTCATGGACATCTCTCTGGGAAAGAAGCAGAGAAATTATTAACTGAAA
AAGGAAAACATGGTAGTTTTCTTGTACGAGAGAGCCAGAGCCACCCTGGAGATTTTGTTCTTTCTGTGCG
CACTGGTGATGACAAAGGGGAGAGCAATGACGGCAAGTCTAAAGTGACCCATGTTATGATTCGCTGTCAG
GAACTGAAATACGACGTTGGTGGAGGAGAACGGTTTGATTCTTTGACAGATCTTGTGGAACATTATAAGA
AGAATCCTATGGTGGAAACATTGGGTACAGTACTACAACTCAAGCAGCCCCTTAACACGACTCGTATAAA
TGCTGCTGAAATAGAAAGCAGAGTTCGAGAACTAAGCAAATTAGCTGAGACCACAGATAAAGTCAAACAA
GGCTTTTGGGAAGAATTTGAGACACTACAACAACAGGAGTGCAAACTTCTCTACAGCCGAAAAGAGGGTC
AAAGGCAAGAAAACAAAAACAAAAATAGATATAAAAACATCCTGCCCTTTGATCATACCAGGGTTGTCCT
ACACGATGGTGATCCCAATGAGCCTGTTTCAGATTACATCAATGCAAATATCATCATGCCTGAATTTGAA
ACCAAGTGCAACAATTCAAAGCCCAAAAAGAGTTACATTGCCACACAAGGCTGCCTGCAAAACACGGTGA
ATGACTTTTGGCGGATGGTGTTCCAAGAAAACTCCCGAGTGATTGTCATGACAACGAAAGAAGTGGAGAG
AGGAAAGAGTAAATGTGTCAAATACTGGCCTGATGAGTATGCTCTAAAAGAATATGGCGTCATGCGTGTT
AGGAACGTCAAAGAAAGCGCCGCTCATGACTATACGCTAAGAGAACTTAAACTTTCAAAGGTTGGACAAG
GGAATACGGAGAGAACGGTCTGGCAATACCACTTTCGGACCTGGCCGGACCACGGCGTGCCCAGCGACCC
TGGGGGCGTGCTGGACTTCCTGGAGGAGGTGCACCATAAGCAGGAGAGCATCATGGATGCAGGGCCGGTC
GTGGTGCACTGCAGTGCTGGAATTGGCCGGACAGGGACGTTCATTGTGATTGATATTCTTATTGACATCA
TCAGAGAGAAAGGTGTTGACTGCGATATTGACGTTCCCAAAACCATCCAGATGGTGCGGTCTCAGAGGTC
AGGGATGGTCCAGACAGAAGCACAGTACCGATTTATCTATATGGCGGTCCAGCATTATATTGAAACACTA
CAGCGCAGGATTGAAGAAGAGCAGAAAAGCAAGAGGAAAGGGCACGAATATACAAATATTAAGTATTCTC
TAGCGGACCAGACTAGTGGAGATCAGAGCCCTCTCCCGCCTTGTACTCCAACGCCACCCTGTGCAGAAAT
GAGAGAAGACAGTGCTAGAGTCTATGAAAACGTGGGCCTGATGCAACAGCAGAAAAGTTAAGGGTGGGCG
CGCCGACCCAGCTTTCTTGTACAAAGTGGTTGATATCGGTAAGCCTATCCCTAACCCTCTCCTCGGTCTC
GATTCTACGTAGTAATGAACTAGTACCGGTTAAGTCGACAATCAACGCGTTAAGTCGACAATCAACCTCT
GGATTACAAAATTTGTGAAAGATTGACTGGTATTCTTAACTATGTTGCTCCTTTTACGCTATGTGGATAC
GCTGCTTTAATGCCTTTGTATCATGCTATTGCTTCCCGTATGGCTTTCATTTTCTCCTCCTTGTATAAAT
CCTGGTTGCTGTCTCTTTATGAGGAGTTGTGGCCCGTTGTCAGGCAACGTGGCGTGGTGTGCACTGTGTT
TGCTGACGCAACCCCCACTGGTTGGGGCATTGCCACCACCTGTCAGCTCCTTTCCGGGACTTTCGCTTTC
CCCCTCCCTATTGCCACGGCGGAACTCATCGCCGCCTGCCTTGCCCGCTGCTGGACAGGGGCTCGGCTGT
TGGGCACTGACAATTCCGTGGTGTTGTCGGGGAAATCATCGTCCTTTCCTTGGCTGCTCGCCTGTGTTGC
CACCTGGATTCTGCGCGGGACGTCCTTCTGCTACGTCCCTTCGGCCCTCAATCCAGCGGACCTTCCTTCC
CGCGGCCTGCTGCCGGCTCTGCGGCCTCTTCCGCGTCTTCGCCTTCGCCCTCAGACGAGTCGGATCTCCC
TTTGGGCCGCCTCCCCGCGTCGACTTTAAGACCAATGACTTACAAGGCAGCTGTAGATCTTAGCCACTTT
TTAAAAGAAAAGGGGGGACTGGAAGGGCTAATTCACTCCCAACGAAGACAAGATCTGCTTTTTGCTTGTA
CTGGGTCTCTCTGGTTAGACCAGATCTGAGCCTGGGAGCTCTCTGGCTAACTAGGGAACCCACTGCTTAA
GCCTCAATAAAGCTTGCCTTGAGTGCTTCAAGTAGTGTGTGCCCGTCTGTTGTGTGACTCTGGTAACTAG
AGATCCCTCAGACCCTTTTAGTCAGTGTGGAAAATCTCTAGCAGTACGTATAGTAGTTCATGTCATCTTA
TTATTCAGTATTTATAACTTGCAAAGAAATGAATATCAGAGAGTGAGAGGAACTTGTTTATTGCAGCTTA
TAATGGTTACAAATAAAGCAATAGCATCACAAATTTCACAAATAAAGCATTTTTTTCACTGCATTCTAGT
TGTGGTTTGTCCAAACTCATCAATGTATCTTATCATGTCTGGCTCTAGCTATCCCGCCCCTAACTCCGCC
CATCCCGCCCCTAACTCCGCCCAGTTCCGCCCATTCTCCGCCCCATGGCTGACTAATTTTTTTTATTTAT
GCAGAGGCCGAGGCCGCCTCGGCCTCTGAGCTATTCCAGAAGTAGTGAGGAGGCTTTTTTGGAGGCCTAG
GGACGTACCCAATTCGCCCTATAGTGAGTCGTATTACGCGCGCTCACTGGCCGTCGTTTTACAACGTCGT
GACTGGGAAAACCCTGGCGTTACCCAACTTAATCGCCTTGCAGCACATCCCCCTTTCGCCAGCTGGCGTA
ATAGCGAAGAGGCCCGCACCGATCGCCCTTCCCAACAGTTGCGCAGCCTGAATGGCGAATGGG
[124 nt withheld, positions 8604-8727]
C
[91 nt withheld, positions 8729-8819]
A
[49 nt withheld, positions 8821-8869]
CCTTTGACGTTGGAGTCCACGTTCTTT
[37 nt withheld, positions 8897-8933]
ACCCTATCTCGGTCTATTCTTTTGATTTATAAGGGATTTTGCCGATTTCGGCCTATTGGTTAAAAAATGA
GCTGATTTAACAAAAATTTAACGCGAATTTTAACAAAATATTAACGCTTACAATTTAGGTGGCACTTTTC
GGGGAAATGTGCGCGGAACCCCTATTTGTTTATTTTTCTAAATACATTCAAATATGTATCCGCTCATGAG
ACAATAACCCTGATAAATGCTTCAATAATATTGAAAAAGGAAGAGTATGAGTATTCAACATTTCCGTGTC
GCCCTTATTCCCTTTTTTGCGGCATTTTGCCTTCCTGTTTTTGCTCACCCAGAAACGCTGGTGAAAGTAA
AAGATGCTGAAGATCAGTTGGGTGCACGAGTGGGTTACATCGAACTGGATCTCAACAGCGGTAAGATCCT
TGAGAGTTTTCGCCCCGAAGAACGTTTTCCAATGATGAGCACTTTTAAAGTTCTGCTATGTGGCGCGGTA
TTATCCCGTATTGACGCCGGGCAAGAGCAACTCGGTCGCCGCATACACTATTCTCAGAATGACTTGGTTG
AGTACTCACCAGTCACAGAAAAGCATCTTACGGATGGCATGACAGTAAGAGAATTATGCAGTGCTGCCAT
AACCATGAGTGATAACACTGCGGCCAACTTACTTCTGACAACGATCGGAGGACCGAAGGAGCTAACCGCT
TTTTTGCACAACATGGGGGATCATGTAACTCGCCTTGATCGTTGGGAACCGGAGCTGAATGAAGCCATAC
CAAACGACGAGCGTGACACCACGATGCCTGTAGCAATGGCAACAACGTTGCGCAAACTATTAACTGGCGA
ACTACTTACTCTAGCTTCCCGGCAACAATTAATAGACTGGATGGAGGCGGATAAAGTTGCAGGACCACTT
CTGCGCTCGGCCCTTCCGGCTGGCTGGTTTATTGCTGATAAATCTGGAGCCGGTGAGCGTGGGTCTCGCG
GTATCATTGCAGCACTGGGGCCAGATGGTAAGCCCTCCCGTATCGTAGTTATCTACACGACGGGGAGTCA
GGCAACTATGGATGAACGAAATAGACAGATCGCTGAGATAGGTGCCTCACTGATTAAGCATTGGTAACTG
TCAGACCAAGTTTACTCATATATACTTTAGATTGATTTAAAACTTCATTTTTAATTTAAAAGGATCTAGG
TGAAGATCCTTTTTGATAATCTCATGACCAAAATCCCTTAACGTGAGTTTTCGTTCCACTGAGCGTCAGA
CCCCGTAGAAAAGATCAAAGGATCTTC
Features (pLannotate 1.2.2; 33 found; start..end, strand, type, name):
      1..589     +  rep_origin     ori: high-copy-number ColE1/pMB1/pBR322/pUC origin of replication
    772..864     +  CDS            lacI (fragment): lac repressor; lacI; The lac repressor binds to the lac operator to inhibit transcription in E. coli. This inhibition can be relieved by adding lactose or isopropyl-β-D-thiogalactopyranoside (IPTG).
    877..898     +  protein_bind   CAP binding site: CAP binding activates transcription in the presence of cAMP. E. coli catabolite activator protein
    913..943     +  promoter       lac promoter: promoter for the E. coli lac operon
    951..967     +  protein_bind   lac operator: The lac repressor binds to the lac operator to inhibit transcription in E. coli. This inhibition can be relieved by adding lactose or isopropyl-β-D-thiogalactopyranoside (IPTG). lac repressor encoded by lacI
   1012..1030    +  promoter       T3 promoter: promoter for bacteriophage T3 RNA polymerase
   1058..1284    +  promoter       RSV promoter: Rous sarcoma virus enhancer/promoter
   1285..1465    +  LTR            5' LTR (truncated): truncated 5' long terminal repeat (LTR) from HIV-1
   1512..1637    +  misc_feature   HIV-1 Ψ: packaging signal of human immunodeficiency virus type 1
   1621..1984    +  CDS            HIV-1 gag (fragment): gag protein from human immunodeficiency virus 1; gag
   2130..2363    +  misc_feature   RRE: The Rev response element (RRE) of HIV-1 allows for Rev-dependent mRNA export from the nucleus to the cytoplasm.
   2740..2766    +  CDS            Rev (fragment): human immunodeficiency virus 1 (HIV-1) Rev protein; rev; enhances nuclear export of unspliced and incompletely spliced viral mRNAs
   2773..2796    +  promoter       SV40 promoter (fragment): SV40 early promoter
   2797..2868    +  promoter       SV40 promoter (fragment): SV40 enhancer and early promoter
   2892..3027    +  rep_origin     SV40 ori: SV40 origin of replication
   3073..3669    +  CDS            PuroR (fragment): puromycin N-acetyltransferase; pac from Streptomyces; confers resistance to puromycin
   3718..3835    +  misc_feature   cPPT/CTS: central polypurine tract and central termination sequence of HIV-1
   3900..3966    +  CDS            small t antigen (fragment): SV40 (simian virus 40) small t antigen
   3973..5151    +  promoter       EF-1α promoter: strong constitutive promoter for human elongation factor EF-1α
   5171..5195    +  protein_bind   attB1: mutant version of attB; recombination site for the Gateway® BP reaction BP Clonase™
   5216..6988    +  CDS            PTPN11: PTN11_HUMAN - Also known as PTP2C, SHPTP2. Experimental evidence at protein level: Swiss-Prot protein existence level 1. Acts downstream of various receptor and cytoplasmic protein tyrosine kinases to participate in the signal transduction from the cell surface to the nucleus (PubMed:10655584, PubMed:18559669, PubMed:18829466, PubMed:26742426, PubMed:28074573). Positively regulates MAPK signal transduction pathway (PubMed:28074573). Dephosphorylates GAB1, ARHGAP35 and EGFR (PubMed:28074573). Dephosphorylates ROCK2 at 'Tyr-722' resulting in stimulation of its RhoA binding activity (PubMed:18559
   7006..7030    -  protein_bind   attB2: mutant version of attB; recombination site for the Gateway® BP reaction BP Clonase™
   7038..7079    +  CDS            V5 tag: epitope tag from simian virus 5
   7130..7718    +  misc_feature   WPRE: woodchuck hepatitis virus posttranscriptional regulatory element
   7769..7788    +  misc_feature   cPPT/CTS (fragment): central polypurine tract and central termination sequence of HIV-1
   7790..8023    +  LTR            3' LTR (ΔU3): self-inactivating 3' long terminal repeat (LTR) from HIV-1
   8101..8222    +  polyA_signal   SV40 poly(A) signal: SV40 polyadenylation signal
   8262..8397    +  rep_origin     SV40 ori: SV40 origin of replication
   8418..8436    -  promoter       T7 promoter: promoter for bacteriophage T7 RNA polymerase
   8444..8599    +  CDS            lacZα (fragment): LacZα fragment of β-galactosidase; lacZ fragment
   8604..9032    +  rep_origin     f1 ori (sequence partly withheld): f1 bacteriophage origin of replication; arrow indicates direction of (+) strand synthesis
   9085..9189    +  promoter       AmpR promoter: bla
   9190..10050   +  CDS            AmpR: β-lactamase; bla; confers resistance to ampicillin, carbenicillin, and related antibiotics
