[The description below was written by a language model from this plasmid's Addgene catalogue record and pLannotate feature annotations shown in this document.]
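Description:
pLX307/PTPN11 E76G is a third-generation-style, self-inactivating HIV-1 lentiviral expression vector built on the pLX307 Gateway destination backbone, although the catalogue lists it simply as a mammalian expression plasmid. In bacteria it is maintained through a high-copy ColE1/pUC origin and ampicillin resistance (AmpR), and it also carries an f1 origin. The viral portion begins with an RSV promoter driving a truncated 5' LTR, followed by the Ψ packaging signal, a gag fragment, the Rev response element and a cPPT/CTS, and it ends with a ΔU3 3' LTR and an SV40 polyadenylation signal. With these elements, the genomic RNA can be packaged when helper functions are supplied in trans, and the integrated provirus lacks LTR promoter activity.

The payload is the human PTPN11 coding sequence, which encodes the SHP2 tyrosine phosphatase, a positive regulator of MAPK signalling. It carries the E76G substitution and was inserted by Gateway recombination, so it is flanked by attB1 and attB2 sites. Expression is driven by the constitutive EF-1α promoter. A V5 epitope tag lies just downstream of attB2, but the record does not state whether it is fused in frame with the insert. A WPRE follows to enhance transcript stability and expression. A separate SV40 early promoter upstream drives the puromycin N-acetyltransferase gene for selection of transduced or transfected mammalian cells.

The stated purpose is expression of PTPN11 E76G, and the associated publication concerns mechanisms of resistance to SYK inhibition in acute myeloid leukaemia. The sequenced record is 10,220 nt, somewhat shorter than the catalogue's nominal total size, and the annotated coding sequence is slightly longer than the listed insert size.
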