Addgene plasmid #140862: pLX307/PTPN11 E76G
Purpose: expresses PTPN11 E76G
Depositing lab: Kimberly Stegmaier. Publication: Resistance Mechanisms to SYK Inhibition in Acute Myeloid Leukemia. Cremer A, Ellegast JM, Alexe G, Frank ES, Ross L, Chu SH, Pikman Y, Robichaud A, Goodale A, Haupl B, Mohr S, Rao AV, Walker AR, Blachly JS, Piccioni F, Armstrong SA, Byrd JC, Oellerich T, Stegmaier K. Cancer Discov. 2020 Feb;10(2):214-231. doi: 10.1158/2159-8290.CD-19-0209. Epub 2019 Nov 26. PubMed 31771968.
Backbone
  Vector backbone: pLX307
  Backbone size w/o insert (bp): 10065
  Total vector size (bp): 10500
  Vector type: Mammalian Expression
  Selectable markers: Puromycin
Growth in bacteria
  Bacterial resistance: Ampicillin, 100 μg/mL
  Growth temperature: 37°C
  Growth strain: NEB Stable
  Copy number: High Copy
Gene/Insert
  Gene/Insert name: PTPN11 protein tyrosine phosphatase non-receptor type 11 [ Homo sapiens (human) ] (alt name: CFC; NS1; JMML; SHP2; BPTP3; PTP2C; METCDS; PTP-1D; SH-PTP2; SH-PTP3)
  Species: H. sapiens (human)
  Insert size (bp): 1700
  Mutation: E76G
  GenBank ID: NM_002834
  Entrez Gene: PTPN11 (a.k.a. BPTP3, CFC, JMML, METCDS, NS1, PTP-1D, PTP2C, SH-PTP2, SH-PTP3, SHP2)
  Promoter: EF1a
  Cloning method: Gateway Cloning
  Sequencing primers: 5′ EF1a_F; 3′ WPRE
Terms and licenses: Academic/Nonprofit Terms; Industry Terms: Not Available to Industry
How to cite: pLX307/PTPN11 E76G was a gift from Kimberly Stegmaier (Addgene plasmid # 140862 ; http://n2t.net/addgene:140862 ; RRID:Addgene_140862)
